>Addgene plasmid #180734 | pMYT081 | addgene full sequence | sequence record 369777 | Addgene NGS Result
GTGCTCGCTTCCCAACCCATCGTTTTCTTCTGCATAACCGGACCATCCGGCGGAAAGTTGGTGCCACGCA
GTTTCACCTTGTAAATCAGGGTGCCATCCTCCAGGCTGGTGTCCTGGGTAACGGTCACCGCGCCACCATC
TTCGAAGTTCATAACACGCTCCCATTTAAAACCTTCCGGGAAGCTTTGCTTATAGTAATCCGGAATGTCC
GCCGGGTGTTTGGTAAACGCACGGCTGCCATACATGAACTGCGGGCTCAGGATGTCCCAGCTGAACGGCA
GCGGGCCACCCTTGGTCACTTTCAGCTTCGCGGTCTGGGTGCCTTCGTACGGACGACCCTCGCCTTCACC
CTCGATCTCGAACTCGTGACCGTTCATGCTACCCTCCATGTGAACCTTAAAACGCATAAACTCCTTGATA
ACCGCCTCGCCTTTGCTAACCATCTAGTATTTCTCCTCTTTCTCTAGTAGCTAAGATCCGAACCTGCCGT
TTCTTGAGTTGCCGCGATGTTAAGAAAACATTCATAAATTAAATGTGAATTGCCGCACACATTATTAAAT
AAGATTTACAAAATGTTCAAAATGACGCATGAAATCACGTTTCACTTTCGCGGCCGCGTATTGCGACGAA
TTGCCACGTTGTCGCAGTGTCTGTACTGTGGGTTAATGTCTGTGATCGCCGTCGTGAGTTCGTGTCATCC
GCGCATGATTCAGATGGTCCTGGAGATCGTTGCTTGTACCGGCTGTTTGTGGCTCTACCAGCCAACGCAC
TTTTGACCACAGGGTCTCACGTTGCTACGTCTCATCAGCGTATCTAGATGACGAATTCGGCACGGTATGT
TTTAAGGCCCGCGGCACCACATTTTGGCATACGTCGGGACATTGGCGGCTGAATAGATTATACCCGTCGC
CCTTTTTTCATCTCTCCTTTTCTTTTTGTCGTAAGCAAATTACAGAATTGAATATTTGAATAACCCTAAA
AAAAATGCCACTCCCCTAAAAACAAACCAGATTAAGTTGCAAGAAATAGACTGATTGGAACATACGGGTC
CTATTCAGTGCTCAATAAAAATTAAAATAATGTGATCAAACAACCCGAGACTATTCTTGAATTAGCATTA
GCCACTATAAATTTTAACATTTTTCAGAGTCTTTCGTGCGGGGACCGTAAATATTAGCATTGACCTTGTC
AATGAAGTAATTGTCTTTGATTTTAACCGTGTTAAAGATTTCGCAAAAGAGAAAGCTTGCTGGCTTGGAG
CAGTAACTTTTTTTGATTTTTTTTTACAAGCACACATGCTTTTGCCTTTAGAATATTACGGCTCCTCATG
TGGATAGTAAAAACTTGACCGTTGCGGCCGCACGGTTATCCACAGAATCAGGGGATAACGCAGGAAAGAA
CATGTGAGCAAAAGGCCAGCAAAAGGCCAGGAACCGTAAAAAGGCCGCGTTGCTGGCGTTTTTCCATAGG
CTCCGCCCCCCTGACGAGCATCACAAAAATCGACGCTCAAGTCAGAGGTGGCGAAACCCGACAGGACTAT
AAAGATACCAGGCGTTTCCCCCTGGAAGCTCCCTCGTGCGCTCTCCTGTTCCGACCCTGCCGCTTACCGG
ATACCTGTCCGCCTTTCTCCCTTCGGGAAGCGTGGCGCTTTCTCATAGCTCACGCTGTAGGTATCTCAGT
TCGGTGTAGGTCGTTCGCTCCAAGCTGGGCTGTGTGCACGAACCCCCCGTTCAGCCCGACCGCTGCGCCT
TATCCGGTAACTATCGTCTTGAGTCCAACCCGGTAAGACACGACTTATCGCCACTGGCAGCAGCCACTGG
TAACAGGATTAGCAGAGCGAGGTATGTAGGCGGTGCTACAGAGTTCTTGAAGTGGTGGCCTAACTACGGC
TACACTAGAAGAACAGTATTTGGTATCTGCGCTCTGCTGAAGCCAGTTACCTTCGGAAAAAGAGTTGGTA
GCTCTTGATCCGGCAAACAAACCACCGCTGGTAGCGGTGGTTTTTTTGTTTGCAAGCAGCAGATTACGCG
CAGAAAAAAAGGATCTCAAGAAGATCCTTTGATCTTTTCTACGGGGTCTGACGCTCAGTGGAACGAAAAC
TCACGTTAAGGGATTTTGGTCATGACTGATCCTTCAACTCAGCAAAAGTTCGATTTATTCAACAAAGCCA
CGTTGTGTCTCAAAATCTCTGATGTTACATTGCACAAGATAAAAATATATCATCATGAACAATAAAACTG
TCTGCTTACATAAACAGTAATACAAGGGGTGTTATGAGCCATATTCAACGGGAAACGTCTTGCTCCAGGC
CGCGATTAAATTCCAACATGGATGCTGATTTATATGGGTATAAATGGGCTCGCGATAATGTCGGGCAATC
AGGTGCGACAATCTATCGATTGTATGGGAAGCCCGATGCGCCAGAGTTGTTTCTGAAACATGGCAAAGGT
AGCGTTGCCAATGATGTTACAGATGAGATGGTCAGACTAAACTGGCTGACGGAATTTATGCCTCTTCCGA
CCATCAAGCATTTTATCCGTACTCCTGATGATGCATGGTTACTCACCACTGCGATCCCCGGGAAAACAGC
ATTCCAGGTATTAGAAGAATATCCTGATTCAGGTGAAAATATTGTTGATGCGCTGGCAGTGTTCCTGCGC
CGGTTGCATTCGATTCCTGTTTGTAATTGTCCTTTTAACAGCGATCGCGTATTTCGCCTCGCTCAGGCGC
AATCACGAATGAATAACGGTTTGGTTGATGCGAGTGATTTTGATGACGAGCGTAATGGCTGGCCTGTTGA
ACAAGTCTGGAAAGAAATGCATAAGCTTTTGCCATTCTCACCGGATTCAGTCGTCACTCATGGTGATTTC
TCACTTGATAACCTTATTTTTGACGAGGGGAAATTAATAGGTTGTATTGATGTTGGACGAGTCGGAATCG
CAGACCGATACCAGGATCTTGCCATCCTATGGAACTGCCTCGGTGAGTTTTCTCCTTCATTACAGAAACG
GCTTTTTCAAAAATATGGTATTGATAATCCTGATATGAATAAATTGCAGTTTCATTTGATGCTCGATGAG
TTTTTCTAATCAGAATTGGTTAATTGGTTGTAACACGCGGCCGCTACGCCCCAGCTTTACTACGTGGATG
ATACAGTAAGCACATACATATTGACGGCATCTAATCGTTCTAAACGGAAAAATAGGCGCTGATTTGATCC
ACTTCGGTTAGGTAACCGCTGATGCCAACGATCTAGGGCCCTTCCATTTTAGGAAAAAGGGTATATACTC
TGATGCCCTGTCTGGCCGAACATTCGTATATGTGGATGTATCGTGATCCGTTCGTATTCAATAAAAGTGT
AACGATCTCATCTCAAGTCAAAAGTGAGAAGGGAATAACTAAAAAAGAAAAACTGATATTTTGACGTGAC
GTGGTTTATTAGCAAGTATGTTTCAACCATTCTCAGCGTAAACCCTATCACAATAACGCCTCTATGAAAA
GTTTAACATTTTGTCTATCTCGGTTCAATCAGTTGAATAGCGAACCTTATAGCAAATAGCATTTTCAATA
AAAATGTGACATACAGACTTCCACTTTTCTTGCTTTTCTCATGCTCTGTGTGATGCTACTGTTAAATCCT
CCACCTCTTACCCGACTCATGTCTTCTAGCGAAGACATTGTAATGCCTGCAGGTCAACTAGTTCGATGCT
TGAGACGCTGACAGCTGAGACCCAGACGAGCACCAAATACCCGCTGGACTGTTGTGATATGCCATATATG
CAGTGGTGTTCGCCGGCGCTGGTTCCGGCTGTCTTGCTTAGTTGTGAGTCGCCAGGCAGTCATCGGTATG
ATCTGTACATGATTCGTCAGTGTGAGCACCACTGACGAGCAGATTTCGCGGCCGCAGTACAGCTCTAGGT
CTATAAAAAAAAAAATTGGTTAAAGAAAAAATATACAGGTTTGTATATAGAATCATTAATTAAAAAGATA
ATAGTATAAAACACATCAGATAAACAAAAGTTTGCCCAATAAAATTATATTTTCCATCAACCAGCTACTT
GTACAACTCATCCATACCACCAGTAGAATGTCTACCTTCTGATCTTTCGTACTGTTCAACAACGGTGTAA
TCTTCGTTGTGAGAGGTGATATCCAATTTTCTATCAACGTTATAAGCACCAGGCATTTGAACTGGCTTTT
TGGCCTTGTAAGTAGTCTTAAAATCAGCCAAGTATCTACCACCGTCTTTCAATCTCAAGGCCATCTTAAT
ATCACCTTTCAAAACACCATCCTCTGGATATAATCTTTCAGTAGAAGCTTCCCATCCCATAGTCTTTTTT
TGCATAACAGGACCATCTGGTGGGAAATTAGTACCTCTTAACTTAACCTTGTAGATCAAGGTGCCATCTT
CCAATGAAGTATCTTGAGTAACAGTAACGGCACCACCATCTTCAAAATTCATGACTCTTTCCCACTTGAA
ACCCTCTGGAAATGATTGCTTATAATAATCTGGGATATCAGCTGGGTGTTTTGTAAAAGCTCTTGAACCG
TACATAAATTGTGGAGACAAAATATCCCAAGAGAATGGCAAAGGACCACCTTTTGTAACCTTCAATTTAG
CAGTTTGTGTACCTTCGTATGGTCTACCCTCACCTTCACCCTCAATTTCAAATTCGTGACCGTTCATAGA
ACCTTCCATGTGAACCTTGAATCTCATAAATTCTTTGATGACGGCTTCACCTTTAGACACCATTTTAATT
GTTTGTGTGTGTGTGTTTTCGAAACTAAGTTCTTGGGGTTTTAAAATCAATAAGAATTAAAATAGAATAA
CTATAAAATAAGAAGTGTAAAGGAGTTATAGTTTTATGAGTTTATGATCGATAGTTGTCGTCTTTATATA
TTTATTAATCAAACAGGGGGATGATTTGTGGAAACTGGAGACAACCTTTTTTTCAGTTTTTTCCAACCCA
GAGAGTTAGAAGGTAATAGAAGGTGTGAGAAAATAGACAGACACGTAGGTCGATTGCCTTGTGTCAGCTT
TTTGCTCCAGTCAGTTTGCATCACTCCATTGATTTTTTTCAGGAAGCCAGATTAAAAAGCGCGATCCGAG
ATATTTAGTGGATGCTGGAAAAGGGACCGCTCACCCAGACATTCGGAATGTGGCCTGTGGCTGCCGTAAC
CCGCTCAATGAGAAGTCGGGTTACTAATGGCAGGTGAAAGATGAATGTATAAACGCAGAAAGGCCCACCC
GAAGGTGAGCCAGTGTGACTCTAGTAGAGAGCGTTCACCGACAAACAACAGATAAAACGAAAGGCCCAGT
CTTTCGACTGAGCCTTTCGTTTTATTTGATGCCTGGTCACTTATACAGTTCGTCCATGCCGCCGGTGCTG
TGGCGACCCTCGCTACGCTCATATTGCTCAACCACGGTATAATCCTCGTTGTGGCTGGTAATATCCAGTT
TACGGTCAACGTTGTACGCACCCGGCATTTGCACCGGTTTCTTCGCTTTATAGGTGGTCTTAAAATCCGC
CAGGTAACGGCCACCGTCCTTCAGACGCAGCGCCATTTTGATATCACCCTTCAGCACGCCATCTTCCGGA
TACAGACGCTCG
Features (pLannotate 1.2.2; 7 found; start..end, strand, type, name):
   1461..2049    -  rep_origin     ori: high-copy-number ColE1/pMB1/pBR322/pUC origin of replication
   2274..3089    +  CDS            KanR: aminoglycoside phosphotransferase; aph(3')-Ia; confers resistance to kanamycin in bacteria or G418 (Geneticin®) in eukaryotes
   4058..4753    -  CDS            mScarlet: mScarlet is a basic (constitutively fluorescent) red fluorescent protein published in 2016, derived from synthetic construct. It has moderate acid sensitivity.
   4779..4806    -  promoter       GAP promoter (fragment): S. cerevisiae TDH3; promoter for glyceraldehyde-3-phosphate dehydrogenase
   5234..5261    -  terminator     T7Te terminator: phage T7 early transcription terminator
   5277..5348    -  terminator     rrnB T1 terminator: transcription terminator T1 from the E. coli rrnB gene
   5360..443     -  CDS            mScarlet (across the origin): mScarlet is a basic (constitutively fluorescent) red fluorescent protein published in 2016, derived from synthetic construct. It has moderate acid sensitivity.
