[The description below was written by a language model from this plasmid's Addgene catalogue record and pLannotate feature annotations shown in this document.]
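Description:
pMYT081 is an empty-backbone synthetic biology vector for markerless integration of assembled DNA into the Saccharomyces cerevisiae genome at the Int.7 locus. It is derived from pYTK090 and is meant to be used as a destination or acceptor plasmid within the modular cloning (MoClo) frameworks of the Dueber Yeast Toolkit (YTK) and the Ellis Multiplex Yeast Toolkit (MYT). In E. coli it is maintained at high copy by a ColE1/pUC-type origin and selected with kanamycin through the aph(3')-Ia KanR gene. "Markerless" indicates that no yeast selection marker is carried into the genome with the cargo, and no yeast marker or yeast replication origin appears in the feature table. The homology arms that would target Int.7 are also not annotated, so their positions and extents are not stated; the unannotated stretches of the 5.6 kb sequence may contain them.

No insert is present. The depositor notes RFP expression in E. coli, which in these toolkits typically serves as a visual dropout marker: colonies retaining the parental plasmid are red, while those in which an assembly has replaced the cassette are not. The automated annotation finds two regions matching mScarlet on the reverse strand, one spanning the sequence origin and lying downstream of the rrnB T1 and T7Te bacterial terminators, the other adjacent to a very short fragment of the yeast TDH3 (GAP) promoter. Which of these corresponds to the bacterial RFP cassette, and whether the second is a yeast-expressed reporter, cannot be settled from the record, and the mScarlet labels may simply reflect similarity to a related red fluorescent protein. The depositor also cautions that plasmid yield can decline with repeated passaging.
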