Addgene plasmid #180734: pMYT081
Purpose: (Empty Backbone) Markerless yeast integration Vector at Int.7 locus to used in the Dueber YTK and Ellis MYT systems
Depositing lab: Tom Ellis. Depositing organization: Imperial College London. Publication: A Multiplex MoClo Toolkit for Extensive and Flexible Engineering of Saccharomyces cerevisiae. Shaw WM, Khalil AS, Ellis T. ACS Synth Biol. 2023 Nov 6. doi: 10.1021/acssynbio.3c00423. PubMed 37930278.
Backbone
  Vector backbone: pYTK090
  Backbone manufacturer: John Dueber
  Vector type: Synthetic Biology
Growth in bacteria
  Bacterial resistance: Kanamycin, 50 μg/mL
  Growth temperature: 37°C
  Growth strain: DH5alpha
  Copy number: High Copy
Gene/Insert
  Gene/Insert name: None
Terms and licenses: Academic/Nonprofit Terms; Industry Terms: Not Available to Industry
Depositor comments: RFP expression in E. coli. Plasmid yields may drop after multiple passages or delayed miniprepping after the culture has saturated. We suggest streaking onto solid media to pick fresh colonies every time.
How to cite: pMYT081 was a gift from Tom Ellis (Addgene plasmid # 180734 ; http://n2t.net/addgene:180734 ; RRID:Addgene_180734)
